Addgene plasmid #137759: HA-GABARAPL1
Purpose: Expression of GABARAPL1
Depositing lab: Carol Mercer. Depositing organization: University of Cincinnati. Publication: Mass spectrometry proteomics reveals a function for mammalian CALCOCO1 in MTOR-regulated selective autophagy. Stefely JA, Zhang Y, Freiberger EC, Kwiecien NW, Thomas HE, Davis AM, Lowry ND, Vincent CE, Shishkova E, Clark NA, Medvedovic M, Coon JJ, Pagliarini DJ, Mercer CA. Autophagy. 2020 Jan 23. doi: 10.1080/15548627.2020.1719746. PubMed 31971854.
Backbone
  Vector backbone: pRK5
  Vector type: Mammalian Expression
Growth in bacteria
  Bacterial resistance: Ampicillin, 100 μg/mL
  Growth temperature: 37°C
  Growth strain: DH5alpha
  Copy number: High Copy
Gene/Insert
  Gene/Insert name: GABARAPL1
  Species: H. sapiens (human)
  Entrez Gene: GABARAPL1 (a.k.a. APG8-LIKE, APG8L, ATG8, ATG8B, ATG8L, GEC1)
  Promoter: CMV
  Tag / fusion protein: HA (N terminal on insert); myc (C terminal on insert)
  Cloning method: Restriction Enzyme; 5′ cloning site NotI (unknown if destroyed); 3′ cloning site XbaI (unknown if destroyed)
Terms and licenses: Academic/Nonprofit Terms; Industry Terms: Not Available to Industry
How to cite: HA-GABARAPL1 was a gift from Carol Mercer (Addgene plasmid # 137759 ; http://n2t.net/addgene:137759 ; RRID:Addgene_137759)
