[The description below was written by a language model from this plasmid's Addgene catalogue record and pLannotate feature annotations shown in this document.]
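Description:
HA-GABARAPL1 is a mammalian expression plasmid of about 5.05 kb, built on the pRK5 backbone, for expressing human GABARAPL1 (also known as GEC1 or ATG8L). It is propagated in E. coli from a high-copy ColE1/pUC-type origin under ampicillin selection (AmpR with its own bla promoter). An M13 phage origin is also present, which would allow single-stranded DNA production. The backbone carries several vestigial fragments (lacZα, lacI, rop, bom, and lac promoter/operator elements) that have no evident role in expression. No mammalian selection marker is annotated. The SV40 enhancer/early promoter downstream of the cassette is followed only by a lacZα fragment, so the plasmid appears suited to transient transfection.

The expression cassette consists of the CMV immediate-early enhancer and promoter and a fragment of CMV intron A. An SP6 promoter follows, which could support in vitro transcription, then the GABARAPL1 coding sequence and an SV40 polyadenylation signal. The insert was cloned between NotI and XbaI sites. The catalogue lists an N-terminal HA tag and a C-terminal myc tag, but neither is annotated in the feature tables, so their presence and reading frame cannot be confirmed from the annotation. A short match to an IgH signal sequence fragment lies just upstream of the insert and is probably a leader-region remnant of the backbone rather than a functional secretion signal. The depositor and sequencing-derived records differ by one nucleotide in length but have the same feature layout.

GABARAPL1 is a ubiquitin-like ATG8-family modifier involved in autophagosome formation and maturation. The plasmid comes from a study of selective autophagy and is suited to epitope-tagged expression for detection or interaction assays.
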