Features (pLannotate 1.2.2; 20 found; start..end, strand, type, name):
     14..393     +  enhancer       CMV enhancer: human cytomegalovirus immediate early enhancer
    394..597     +  promoter       CMV promoter: human cytomegalovirus (CMV) immediate early promoter
    733..776     +  intron         CMV intron (fragment): modified intron A from human cytomegalovirus
    828..846     +  promoter       SP6 promoter: promoter for bacteriophage SP6 RNA polymerase
    850..885     +  CDS            IgH signal sequence (fragment): signal sequence from the mouse immunoglobulin heavy chain variable region
    957..1304    +  CDS            GABARAPL1: GBRL1_HUMAN - Also known as GEC1. Experimental evidence at protein level: Swiss-Prot protein existence level 1. Ubiquitin-like modifier that increases cell-surface expression of kappa-type opioid receptor through facilitating anterograde intracellular trafficking of the receptor (PubMed:16431922). Involved in formation of autophagosomal vacuoles (PubMed:20404487). While LC3s are involved in elongation of the phagophore membrane, the GABARAP/GATE-16 subfamily is essential for a later stage in autophagosome maturation (PubMed:20404487). Through its interaction with the reticulophagy receptor TEX
   1367..1501    +  polyA_signal   SV40 poly(A) signal: SV40 polyadenylation signal
   1570..1927    +  promoter       SV40 promoter: SV40 enhancer and early promoter
   1946..2100    +  CDS            lacZα (fragment): LacZα fragment of β-galactosidase; lacZ fragment
   2106..2157    -  misc_feature   bom (fragment): basis of mobility region from pBR322
   2176..2556    +  rep_origin     M13 ori (sequence partly withheld): M13 bacteriophage origin of replication; arrow indicates direction of (+) strand synthesis
   2632..2681    -  misc_feature   bom (fragment): basis of mobility region from pBR322
   2783..2818    -  CDS            rop (fragment): Rop protein, which maintains plasmids at low copy number; rop
   2913..3017    +  promoter       AmpR promoter: bla
   3018..3878    +  CDS            AmpR: β-lactamase; bla; confers resistance to ampicillin, carbenicillin, and related antibiotics
   4049..4637    +  rep_origin     ori: high-copy-number ColE1/pMB1/pBR322/pUC origin of replication
   4820..4912    +  CDS            lacI (fragment): lac repressor; lacI; The lac repressor binds to the lac operator to inhibit transcription in E. coli. This inhibition can be relieved by adding lactose or isopropyl-β-D-thiogalactopyranoside (IPTG).
   4925..4946    +  protein_bind   CAP binding site: CAP binding activates transcription in the presence of cAMP. E. coli catabolite activator protein
   4961..4991    +  promoter       lac promoter: promoter for the E. coli lac operon
   4999..5015    +  protein_bind   lac operator: The lac repressor binds to the lac operator to inhibit transcription in E. coli. This inhibition can be relieved by adding lactose or isopropyl-β-D-thiogalactopyranoside (IPTG). lac repressor encoded by lacI
>Addgene plasmid #137759 | HA-GABARAPL1 | depositor full sequence | sequence record 265993 | Full Sequence
TTCGAGCTCGCCCGACATTGATTATTGACTAGTTATTAATAGTAATCAATTACGGGGTCATTAGTTCATA
GCCCATATATGGAGTTCCGCGTTACATAACTTACGGTAAATGGCCCGCCTGGCTGACCGCCCAACGACCC
CCGCCCATTGACGTCAATAATGACGTATGTTCCCATAGTAACGCCAATAGGGACTTTCCATTGACGTCAA
TGGGTGGAGTATTTACGGTAAACTGCCCACTTGGCAGTACATCAAGTGTATCATATGCCAAGTACGCCCC
CTATTGACGTCAATGACGGTAAATGGCCCGCCTGGCATTATGCCCAGTACATGACCTTATGGGACTTTCC
TACTTGGCAGTACATCTACGTATTAGTCATCGCTATTACCATGGTGATGCGGTTTTGGCAGTACATCAAT
GGGCGTGGATAGCGGTTTGACTCACGGGGATTTCCAAGTCTCCACCCCATTGACGTCAATGGGAGTTTGT
TTTGGCACCAAAATCAACGGGACTTTCCAAAATGTCGTAACAACTCCGCCCCATTGACGCAAATGGGCGG
TAGGCGTGTACGGTGGGAGGTCTATATAAGCAGAGCTCGTTTAGTGAACCGTCAGATCGCCTGGAGACGC
CATCCACGCTGTTTTGACCTCCATAGAAGACACCGGGACCGATCCAGCCTCCGCGGCCGGGAACGGTGCA
TTGGAACGCGGATTCCCCGTGCCAAGAGTGACGTAAGTACCGCCTATAGAGTCTATAGGCCCACCCCCTT
GGCTTCGTTAGAACGCGGCTACAATTAATACATAACCTTATGTATCATACACATACGATTTAGGTGACAC
TATAGAATAACATCCACTTTGCCTTTCTCTCCACAGGTGTCCACTTCCCAGGTCCAACTGTACCTCGCGA
GCCAGCCATGTACCCATACGACGTCCCAGACTACGCTGGCGGCCGCAAGTTCCAGTACAAGGAGGACCAT
CCCTTTGAGTATCGGAAAAAGGAAGGAGAAAAGATCCGGAAGAAATATCCGGACAGGGTCCCCGTGATTG
TAGAGAAGGCTCCAAAAGCCAGGGTGCCTGATCTGGACAAGAGGAAGTACCTAGTGCCCTCTGACCTTAC
TGTTGGCCAGTTCTACTTCTTAATCCGGAAGAGAATCCACCTGAGACCTGAGGACGCCTTATTCTTCTTT
GTCAACAACACCATCCCTCCCACCAGTGCTACCATGGGCCAACTGTATGAGGACAATCATGAGGAAGACT
ATTTTCTGTATGTGGCCTACAGTGATGAGAGTGTCTATGGGAAATCTAGAATGGAGCAGAAGCTGATCTC
CGAGGAGGACCTGTGAAAGCTTGGCCGCCATGGCCCAACTTGTTTATTGCAGCTTATAATGGTTACAAAT
AAAGCAATAGCATCACAAATTTCACAAATAAAGCATTTTTTTCACTGCATTCTAGTTGTGGTTTGTCCAA
ACTCATCAATGTATCTTATCATGTCTGGATCGGGAATTAATTCGGCGCAGCACCATGGCCTGAAATAACC
TCTGAAAGAGGAACTTGGTTAGGTACCTTCTGAGGCGGAAAGAACCAGCTGTGGAATGTGTGTCAGTTAG
GGTGTGGAAAGTCCCCAGGCTCCCCAGCAGGCAGAAGTATGCAAAGCATGCATCTCAATTAGTCAGCAAC
CAGGTGTGGAAAGTCCCCAGGCTCCCCAGCAGGCAGAAGTATGCAAAGCATGCATCTCAATTAGTCAGCA
ACCATAGTCCCGCCCCTAACTCCGCCCATCCCGCCCCTAACTCCGCCCAGTTCCGCCCATTCTCCGCCCC
ATGGCTGACTAATTTTTTTTATTTATGCAGAGGCCGAGGCCGCCTCGGCCTCTGAGCTATTCCAGAAGTA
GTGAGGAGGCTTTTTTGGAGGCCTAGGCTTTTGCAAAAAGCTGTTAACAGCTTGGCACTGGCCGTCGTTT
TACAACGTCGTGACTGGGAAAACCCTGGCGTTACCCAACTTAATCGCCTTGCAGCACATCCCCCTTTCGC
CAGCTGGCGTAATAGCGAAGAGGCCCGCACCGATCGCCCTTCCCAACAGTTGCGCAGCCTGAATGGCGAA
TGGCGCCTGATGCGGTATTTTCTCCTTACGCATCTGTGCGGTATTTCACACCGCATA
[142 nt withheld, positions 2158-2299]
C
[141 nt withheld, positions 2301-2441]
CCTTTGACGTTGGAGTCCACGTTCTTT
[37 nt withheld, positions 2469-2505]
ACCCTATCTCGGGCTATTCTTTTGATTTATAAGGGATTTTGCCGATTTCGGCCTATTGGTTAAAAAATGA
GCTGATTTAACAAAAATTTAACGCGAATTTTAACAAAATATTAACGTTTACAATTTTATGGTGCACTCTC
AGTACAATCTGCTCTGATGCCGCATAGTTAAGCCAGCCCCGACACCCGCCAACACCCGCTGACGCGCCCT
GACGGGCTTGTCTGCTCCCGGCATCCGCTTACAGACAAGCTGTGACCGTCTCCGGGAGCTGCATGTGTCA
GAGGTTTTCACCGTCATCACCGAAACGCGCGAGACGAAAGGGCCTCGTGATACGCCTATTTTTATAGGTT
AATGTCATGATAATAATGGTTTCTTAGACGTCAGGTGGCACTTTTCGGGGAAATGTGCGCGGAACCCCTA
TTTGTTTATTTTTCTAAATACATTCAAATATGTATCCGCTCATGAGACAATAACCCTGATAAATGCTTCA
ATAATATTGAAAAAGGAAGAGTATGAGTATTCAACATTTCCGTGTCGCCCTTATTCCCTTTTTTGCGGCA
TTTTGCCTTCCTGTTTTTGCTCACCCAGAAACGCTGGTGAAAGTAAAAGATGCTGAAGATCAGTTGGGTG
CACGAGTGGGTTACATCGAACTGGATCTCAACAGCGGTAAGATCCTTGAGAGTTTTCGCCCCGAAGAACG
TTTTCCAATGATGAGCACTTTTAAAGTTCTGCTATGTGGCGCGGTATTATCCCGTATTGACGCCGGGCAA
GAGCAACTCGGTCGCCGCATACACTATTCTCAGAATGACTTGGTTGAGTACTCACCAGTCACAGAAAAGC
ATCTTACGGATGGCATGACAGTAAGAGAATTATGCAGTGCTGCCATAACCATGAGTGATAACACTGCGGC
CAACTTACTTCTGACAACGATCGGAGGACCGAAGGAGCTAACCGCTTTTTTGCACAACATGGGGGATCAT
GTAACTCGCCTTGATCGTTGGGAACCGGAGCTGAATGAAGCCATACCAAACGACGAGCGTGACACCACGA
TGCCTGTAGCAATGGCAACAACGTTGCGCAAACTATTAACTGGCGAACTACTTACTCTAGCTTCCCGGCA
ACAATTAATAGACTGGATGGAGGCGGATAAAGTTGCAGGACCACTTCTGCGCTCGGCCCTTCCGGCTGGC
TGGTTTATTGCTGATAAATCTGGAGCCGGTGAGCGTGGGTCTCGCGGTATCATTGCAGCACTGGGGCCAG
ATGGTAAGCCCTCCCGTATCGTAGTTATCTACACGACGGGGAGTCAGGCAACTATGGATGAACGAAATAG
ACAGATCGCTGAGATAGGTGCCTCACTGATTAAGCATTGGTAACTGTCAGACCAAGTTTACTCATATATA
CTTTAGATTGATTTAAAACTTCATTTTTAATTTAAAAGGATCTAGGTGAAGATCCTTTTTGATAATCTCA
TGACCAAAATCCCTTAACGTGAGTTTTCGTTCCACTGAGCGTCAGACCCCGTAGAAAAGATCAAAGGATC
TTCTTGAGATCCTTTTTTTCTGCGCGTAATCTGCTGCTTGCAAACAAAAAAACCACCGCTACCAGCGGTG
GTTTGTTTGCCGGATCAAGAGCTACCAACTCTTTTTCCGAAGGTAACTGGCTTCAGCAGAGCGCAGATAC
CAAATACTGTTCTTCTAGTGTAGCCGTAGTTAGGCCACCACTTCAAGAACTCTGTAGCACCGCCTACATA
CCTCGCTCTGCTAATCCTGTTACCAGTGGCTGCTGCCAGTGGCGATAAGTCGTGTCTTACCGGGTTGGAC
TCAAGACGATAGTTACCGGATAAGGCGCAGCGGTCGGGCTGAACGGGGGGTTCGTGCACACAGCCCAGCT
TGGAGCGAACGACCTACACCGAACTGAGATACCTACAGCGTGAGCTATGAGAAAGCGCCACGCTTCCCGA
AGGGAGAAAGGCGGACAGGTATCCGGTAAGCGGCAGGGTCGGAACAGGAGAGCGCACGAGGGAGCTTCCA
GGGGGAAACGCCTGGTATCTTTATAGTCCTGTCGGGTTTCGCCACCTCTGACTTGAGCGTCGATTTTTGT
GATGCTCGTCAGGGGGGCGGAGCCTATGGAAAAACGCCAGCAACGCGGCCTTTTTACGGTTCCTGGCCTT
TTGCTGGCCTTTTGCTCACATGTTCTTTCCTGCGTTATCCCCTGATTCTGTGGATAACCGTATTACCGCC
TTTGAGTGAGCTGATACCGCTCGCCGCAGCCGAACGACCGAGCGCAGCGAGTCAGTGAGCGAGGAAGCGG
AAGAGCGCCCAATACGCAAACCGCCTCTCCCCGCGCGTTGGCCGATTCATTAATGCAGCTGGCACGACAG
GTTTCCCGACTGGAAAGCGGGCAGTGAGCGCAACGCAATTAATGTGAGTTAGCTCACTCATTAGGCACCC
CAGGCTTTACACTTTATGCTTCCGGCTCGTATGTTGTGTGGAATTGTGAGCGGATAACAATTTCACACAG
GAAACAGCTATGACATGATTACGAATTAA
