Features (pLannotate 1.2.2; 20 found; start..end, strand, type, name):
     14..393     +  enhancer       CMV enhancer: human cytomegalovirus immediate early enhancer
    394..597     +  promoter       CMV promoter: human cytomegalovirus (CMV) immediate early promoter
    733..776     +  intron         CMV intron (fragment): modified intron A from human cytomegalovirus
    828..846     +  promoter       SP6 promoter: promoter for bacteriophage SP6 RNA polymerase
    850..887     +  CDS            IgH signal sequence (fragment): signal sequence from the mouse immunoglobulin heavy chain variable region
    956..1303    +  CDS            GABARAPL1: GBRL1_HUMAN - Also known as GEC1. Experimental evidence at protein level: Swiss-Prot protein existence level 1. Ubiquitin-like modifier that increases cell-surface expression of kappa-type opioid receptor through facilitating anterograde intracellular trafficking of the receptor (PubMed:16431922). Involved in formation of autophagosomal vacuoles (PubMed:20404487). While LC3s are involved in elongation of the phagophore membrane, the GABARAP/GATE-16 subfamily is essential for a later stage in autophagosome maturation (PubMed:20404487). Through its interaction with the reticulophagy receptor TEX
   1366..1500    +  polyA_signal   SV40 poly(A) signal: SV40 polyadenylation signal
   1569..1926    +  promoter       SV40 promoter: SV40 enhancer and early promoter
   1945..2099    +  CDS            lacZα (fragment): LacZα fragment of β-galactosidase; lacZ fragment
   2105..2156    -  misc_feature   bom (fragment): basis of mobility region from pBR322
   2175..2555    +  rep_origin     M13 ori (sequence partly withheld): M13 bacteriophage origin of replication; arrow indicates direction of (+) strand synthesis
   2631..2680    -  misc_feature   bom (fragment): basis of mobility region from pBR322
   2782..2817    -  CDS            rop (fragment): Rop protein, which maintains plasmids at low copy number; rop
   2912..3016    +  promoter       AmpR promoter: bla
   3017..3877    +  CDS            AmpR: β-lactamase; bla; confers resistance to ampicillin, carbenicillin, and related antibiotics
   4048..4636    +  rep_origin     ori: high-copy-number ColE1/pMB1/pBR322/pUC origin of replication
   4819..4911    +  CDS            lacI (fragment): lac repressor; lacI; The lac repressor binds to the lac operator to inhibit transcription in E. coli. This inhibition can be relieved by adding lactose or isopropyl-β-D-thiogalactopyranoside (IPTG).
   4924..4945    +  protein_bind   CAP binding site: CAP binding activates transcription in the presence of cAMP. E. coli catabolite activator protein
   4960..4990    +  promoter       lac promoter: promoter for the E. coli lac operon
   4998..5014    +  protein_bind   lac operator: The lac repressor binds to the lac operator to inhibit transcription in E. coli. This inhibition can be relieved by adding lactose or isopropyl-β-D-thiogalactopyranoside (IPTG). lac repressor encoded by lacI
>Addgene plasmid #137759 | HA-GABARAPL1 | addgene full sequence | sequence record 273192 | Addgene NGS Result
TTCGAGCTCGCCCGACATTGATTATTGACTAGTTATTAATAGTAATCAATTACGGGGTCATTAGTTCATA
GCCCATATATGGAGTTCCGCGTTACATAACTTACGGTAAATGGCCCGCCTGGCTGACCGCCCAACGACCC
CCGCCCATTGACGTCAATAATGACGTATGTTCCCATAGTAACGCCAATAGGGACTTTCCATTGACGTCAA
TGGGTGGAGTATTTACGGTAAACTGCCCACTTGGCAGTACATCAAGTGTATCATATGCCAAGTACGCCCC
CTATTGACGTCAATGACGGTAAATGGCCCGCCTGGCATTATGCCCAGTACATGACCTTATGGGACTTTCC
TACTTGGCAGTACATCTACGTATTAGTCATCGCTATTACCATGGTGATGCGGTTTTGGCAGTACATCAAT
GGGCGTGGATAGCGGTTTGACTCACGGGGATTTCCAAGTCTCCACCCCATTGACGTCAATGGGAGTTTGT
TTTGGCACCAAAATCAACGGGACTTTCCAAAATGTCGTAACAACTCCGCCCCATTGACGCAAATGGGCGG
TAGGCGTGTACGGTGGGAGGTCTATATAAGCAGAGCTCGTTTAGTGAACCGTCAGATCGCCTGGAGACGC
CATCCACGCTGTTTTGACCTCCATAGAAGACACCGGGACCGATCCAGCCTCCGCGGCCGGGAACGGTGCA
TTGGAACGCGGATTCCCCGTGCCAAGAGTGACGTAAGTACCGCCTATAGAGTCTATAGGCCCACCCCCTT
GGCTTCGTTAGAACGCGGCTACAATTAATACATAACCTTATGTATCATACACATACGATTTAGGTGACAC
TATAGAATAACATCCACTTTGCCTTTCTCTCCACAGGTGTCCACTCCCAGGTCCAACTGTACCTCGCGAG
CCAGCCATGTACCCATACGACGTCCCAGACTACGCTGGCGGCCGCAAGTTCCAGTACAAGGAGGACCATC
CCTTTGAGTATCGGAAAAAGGAAGGAGAAAAGATCCGGAAGAAATATCCGGACAGGGTCCCCGTGATTGT
AGAGAAGGCTCCAAAAGCCAGGGTGCCTGATCTGGACAAGAGGAAGTACCTAGTGCCCTCTGACCTTACT
GTTGGCCAGTTCTACTTCTTAATCCGGAAGAGAATCCACCTGAGACCTGAGGACGCCTTATTCTTCTTTG
TCAACAACACCATCCCTCCCACCAGTGCTACCATGGGCCAACTGTATGAGGACAATCATGAGGAAGACTA
TTTTCTGTATGTGGCCTACAGTGATGAGAGTGTCTATGGGAAATCTAGAATGGAGCAGAAGCTGATCTCC
GAGGAGGACCTGTGAAAGCTTGGCCGCCATGGCCCAACTTGTTTATTGCAGCTTATAATGGTTACAAATA
AAGCAATAGCATCACAAATTTCACAAATAAAGCATTTTTTTCACTGCATTCTAGTTGTGGTTTGTCCAAA
CTCATCAATGTATCTTATCATGTCTGGATCGGGAATTAATTCGGCGCAGCACCATGGCCTGAAATAACCT
CTGAAAGAGGAACTTGGTTAGGTACCTTCTGAGGCGGAAAGAACCAGCTGTGGAATGTGTGTCAGTTAGG
GTGTGGAAAGTCCCCAGGCTCCCCAGCAGGCAGAAGTATGCAAAGCATGCATCTCAATTAGTCAGCAACC
AGGTGTGGAAAGTCCCCAGGCTCCCCAGCAGGCAGAAGTATGCAAAGCATGCATCTCAATTAGTCAGCAA
CCATAGTCCCGCCCCTAACTCCGCCCATCCCGCCCCTAACTCCGCCCAGTTCCGCCCATTCTCCGCCCCA
TGGCTGACTAATTTTTTTTATTTATGCAGAGGCCGAGGCCGCCTCGGCCTCTGAGCTATTCCAGAAGTAG
TGAGGAGGCTTTTTTGGAGGCCTAGGCTTTTGCAAAAAGCTGTTAACAGCTTGGCACTGGCCGTCGTTTT
ACAACGTCGTGACTGGGAAAACCCTGGCGTTACCCAACTTAATCGCCTTGCAGCACATCCCCCTTTCGCC
AGCTGGCGTAATAGCGAAGAGGCCCGCACCGATCGCCCTTCCCAACAGTTGCGCAGCCTGAATGGCGAAT
GGCGCCTGATGCGGTATTTTCTCCTTACGCATCTGTGCGGTATTTCACACCGCATA
[142 nt withheld, positions 2157-2298]
C
[141 nt withheld, positions 2300-2440]
CCTTTGACGTTGGAGTCCACGTTCTTT
[37 nt withheld, positions 2468-2504]
ACCCTATCTCGGGCTATTCTTTTGATTTATAAGGGATTTTGCCGATTTCGGCCTATTGGTTAAAAAATGA
GCTGATTTAACAAAAATTTAACGCGAATTTTAACAAAATATTAACGTTTACAATTTTATGGTGCACTCTC
AGTACAATCTGCTCTGATGCCGCATAGTTAAGCCAGCCCCGACACCCGCCAACACCCGCTGACGCGCCCT
GACGGGCTTGTCTGCTCCCGGCATCCGCTTACAGACAAGCTGTGACCGTCTCCGGGAGCTGCATGTGTCA
GAGGTTTTCACCGTCATCACCGAAACGCGCGAGACGAAAGGGCCTCGTGATACGCCTATTTTTATAGGTT
AATGTCATGATAATAATGGTTTCTTAGACGTCAGGTGGCACTTTTCGGGGAAATGTGCGCGGAACCCCTA
TTTGTTTATTTTTCTAAATACATTCAAATATGTATCCGCTCATGAGACAATAACCCTGATAAATGCTTCA
ATAATATTGAAAAAGGAAGAGTATGAGTATTCAACATTTCCGTGTCGCCCTTATTCCCTTTTTTGCGGCA
TTTTGCCTTCCTGTTTTTGCTCACCCAGAAACGCTGGTGAAAGTAAAAGATGCTGAAGATCAGTTGGGTG
CACGAGTGGGTTACATCGAACTGGATCTCAACAGCGGTAAGATCCTTGAGAGTTTTCGCCCCGAAGAACG
TTTTCCAATGATGAGCACTTTTAAAGTTCTGCTATGTGGCGCGGTATTATCCCGTATTGACGCCGGGCAA
GAGCAACTCGGTCGCCGCATACACTATTCTCAGAATGACTTGGTTGAGTACTCACCAGTCACAGAAAAGC
ATCTTACGGATGGCATGACAGTAAGAGAATTATGCAGTGCTGCCATAACCATGAGTGATAACACTGCGGC
CAACTTACTTCTGACAACGATCGGAGGACCGAAGGAGCTAACCGCTTTTTTGCACAACATGGGGGATCAT
GTAACTCGCCTTGATCGTTGGGAACCGGAGCTGAATGAAGCCATACCAAACGACGAGCGTGACACCACGA
TGCCTGTAGCAATGGCAACAACGTTGCGCAAACTATTAACTGGCGAACTACTTACTCTAGCTTCCCGGCA
ACAATTAATAGACTGGATGGAGGCGGATAAAGTTGCAGGACCACTTCTGCGCTCGGCCCTTCCGGCTGGC
TGGTTTATTGCTGATAAATCTGGAGCCGGTGAGCGTGGGTCTCGCGGTATCATTGCAGCACTGGGGCCAG
ATGGTAAGCCCTCCCGTATCGTAGTTATCTACACGACGGGGAGTCAGGCAACTATGGATGAACGAAATAG
ACAGATCGCTGAGATAGGTGCCTCACTGATTAAGCATTGGTAACTGTCAGACCAAGTTTACTCATATATA
CTTTAGATTGATTTAAAACTTCATTTTTAATTTAAAAGGATCTAGGTGAAGATCCTTTTTGATAATCTCA
TGACCAAAATCCCTTAACGTGAGTTTTCGTTCCACTGAGCGTCAGACCCCGTAGAAAAGATCAAAGGATC
TTCTTGAGATCCTTTTTTTCTGCGCGTAATCTGCTGCTTGCAAACAAAAAAACCACCGCTACCAGCGGTG
GTTTGTTTGCCGGATCAAGAGCTACCAACTCTTTTTCCGAAGGTAACTGGCTTCAGCAGAGCGCAGATAC
CAAATACTGTTCTTCTAGTGTAGCCGTAGTTAGGCCACCACTTCAAGAACTCTGTAGCACCGCCTACATA
CCTCGCTCTGCTAATCCTGTTACCAGTGGCTGCTGCCAGTGGCGATAAGTCGTGTCTTACCGGGTTGGAC
TCAAGACGATAGTTACCGGATAAGGCGCAGCGGTCGGGCTGAACGGGGGGTTCGTGCACACAGCCCAGCT
TGGAGCGAACGACCTACACCGAACTGAGATACCTACAGCGTGAGCTATGAGAAAGCGCCACGCTTCCCGA
AGGGAGAAAGGCGGACAGGTATCCGGTAAGCGGCAGGGTCGGAACAGGAGAGCGCACGAGGGAGCTTCCA
GGGGGAAACGCCTGGTATCTTTATAGTCCTGTCGGGTTTCGCCACCTCTGACTTGAGCGTCGATTTTTGT
GATGCTCGTCAGGGGGGCGGAGCCTATGGAAAAACGCCAGCAACGCGGCCTTTTTACGGTTCCTGGCCTT
TTGCTGGCCTTTTGCTCACATGTTCTTTCCTGCGTTATCCCCTGATTCTGTGGATAACCGTATTACCGCC
TTTGAGTGAGCTGATACCGCTCGCCGCAGCCGAACGACCGAGCGCAGCGAGTCAGTGAGCGAGGAAGCGG
AAGAGCGCCCAATACGCAAACCGCCTCTCCCCGCGCGTTGGCCGATTCATTAATGCAGCTGGCACGACAG
GTTTCCCGACTGGAAAGCGGGCAGTGAGCGCAACGCAATTAATGTGAGTTAGCTCACTCATTAGGCACCC
CAGGCTTTACACTTTATGCTTCCGGCTCGTATGTTGTGTGGAATTGTGAGCGGATAACAATTTCACACAG
GAAACAGCTATGACATGATTACGAATTAA
